Addgene plasmid #156982: pD649-HAsp-PTGFRN-Fc(DAPA)-AviTag-6xHis
Purpose: Mammalian expression of cell-surface protein extracellular domain fused to Fc(DAPA)-Avi-6xHis. Protein is secreted from cells.
Depositing lab: Chris Garcia. Depositing organization: Stanford University. Publication: A Human IgSF Cell-Surface Interactome Reveals a Complex Network of Protein-Protein Interactions. Wojtowicz WM, Vielmetter J, Fernandes RA, Siepe DH, Eastman CL, Chisholm GB, Cox S, Klock H, Anderson PW, Rue SM, Miller JJ, Glaser SM, Bragstad ML, Vance J, Lam AW, Lesley SA, Zinn K, Garcia KC. Cell. 2020 Aug 20;182(4):1027-1043.e17. doi: 10.1016/j.cell.2020.07.025. PubMed 32822567.
Backbone
  Vector backbone: pD649
  Backbone size w/o insert (bp): 6106
  Vector type: Mammalian Expression
Growth in bacteria
  Bacterial resistance: Ampicillin, 100 μg/mL
  Growth temperature: 37°C
  Growth strain: DH5alpha
  Copy number: High Copy
Gene/Insert
  Gene/Insert name: PTGFRN (alt name: FPRP)
  Species: H. sapiens (human)
  Insert size (bp): 2421
  Mutation: Fc region of human IgG contains D265A and P329A mutations (DAPA)
  Entrez Gene: PTGFRN (a.k.a. CD315, CD9P-1, EWI-F, FPRP, SMAP-6)
  Promoter: CMV/SP6
  Tag / fusion protein: Fc(DAPA)-AviTag-6xHis (C terminal on backbone)
  Cloning method: Restriction Enzyme; 5′ cloning site GCGGCCGC (not destroyed); 3′ cloning site GGCGCGCC (not destroyed)
  Sequencing primers: 5′ ATTTAGGTGACACTATAG; 3′ CACGTACCAGTTGAACTTCACC
Resource information
  A portion of this plasmid was derived from a plasmid made by: synthesis by ThermoFisher
Terms and licenses: Academic/Nonprofit Terms; Industry Terms: Not Available to Industry
Depositor comments: Some plasmids in this collection may have an IS4-like element ISVsa5 family transposase upstream of the CMV promoter.
How to cite: pD649-HAsp-PTGFRN-Fc(DAPA)-AviTag-6xHis was a gift from Chris Garcia (Addgene plasmid # 156982 ; http://n2t.net/addgene:156982 ; RRID:Addgene_156982)
