[The description below was written by a language model from this plasmid's Addgene catalogue record and pLannotate feature annotations shown in this document.]
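Description:
pD649-HAsp-PTGFRN-Fc(DAPA)-AviTag-6xHis is a mammalian expression plasmid of about 8.5 kb, built on the pD649 backbone, that produces the extracellular domain of human PTGFRN (also called FPRP, EWI-F or CD9P-1) as a secreted Fc fusion protein. In bacteria it is maintained at high copy through a ColE1/pUC-type origin and selected with ampicillin via the β-lactamase gene. The short kanamycin-resistance, lacZα, rrnB terminator and f1 ori matches in the annotation are only fragments and are probably non-functional remnants.

Expression is driven by the CMV immediate-early enhancer and promoter, followed by a fragment of CMV intron A and an SP6 promoter, which could support in vitro transcription and also serves as a sequencing primer site. The reading frame opens with a secretion leader. The plasmid name calls it HAsp, while the automated annotation matches part of it to a mouse IgH signal sequence. It continues through the 2,421 bp PTGFRN ectodomain, which is cloned between two retained restriction sites, and into a human IgG1 Fc region. This Fc carries the D265A and P329A (DAPA) substitutions, which are generally used to reduce Fc effector binding. According to the record, an AviTag for site-specific biotinylation and a 6xHis tag for metal-affinity purification follow the Fc, although the feature table does not annotate them separately. A bGH polyadenylation signal ends the transcript.

A second cassette places a puromycin N-acetyltransgerase gene under SV40 and EM7 promoters with an SV40 poly(A) signal, which would permit puromycin selection of mammalian cells. The plasmid belongs to a collection made for mapping interactions among human IgSF cell-surface proteins. The depositor notes that some members of the collection may carry an IS4-like transposase insertion upstream of the CMV promoter, but none is annotated in this sequence.
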