Features (pLannotate 1.2.2; 21 found; start..end, strand, type, name):
    119..143     -  CDS            KanR (fragment): aminoglycoside phosphotransferase; aph(3')-Ia; confers resistance to kanamycin
    254..842     +  rep_origin     ori: high-copy-number ColE1/pMB1/pBR322/pUC origin of replication
   1067..1084    +  terminator     rrnB T2 terminator (fragment): transcription terminator T2 from the E. coli rrnB gene
   1109..1128    -  CDS            lacZα (fragment): LacZα fragment of β-galactosidase; lacZ fragment
   1584..1600    +  protein_bind   lac operator: The lac repressor binds to the lac operator to inhibit transcription in E. coli. This inhibition can be relieved by adding lactose or isopropyl-β-D-thiogalactopyranoside (IPTG). lac repressor encoded by lacI
   1843..2146    +  enhancer       CMV enhancer: human cytomegalovirus immediate early enhancer
   2147..2350    +  promoter       CMV promoter: human cytomegalovirus (CMV) immediate early promoter
   2486..2529    +  intron         CMV intron (fragment): modified intron A from human cytomegalovirus
   2581..2599    +  promoter       SP6 promoter: promoter for bacteriophage SP6 RNA polymerase
   2603..2640    +  CDS            IgH signal sequence (fragment): signal sequence from the mouse immunoglobulin heavy chain variable region
   2749..5169    +  CDS            PTGFRN (fragment): FPRP_HUMAN - Also known as CD9P1, EWIF, FPRP, KIAA1436. Experimental evidence at protein level: Swiss-Prot protein existence level 1. Inhibits the binding of prostaglandin F2-alpha (PGF2-alpha) to its specific FP receptor, by decreasing the receptor number rather than the affinity constant. Functional coupling with the prostaglandin F2-alpha receptor seems to occur (By similarity). In myoblasts, associates with tetraspanins CD9 and CD81 to prevent myotube fusion during muscle regeneration (By similarity). From Homo sapiens (Human).
   5185..5862    +  CDS            IGHG1 (fragment): IGHG1_HUMAN - Experimental evidence at protein level: Swiss-Prot protein existence level 1. Constant region of immunoglobulin heavy chains. Immunoglobulins, also known as antibodies, are membrane-bound or secreted glycoproteins produced by B lymphocytes. In the recognition phase of humoral immunity, the membrane-bound immunoglobulins serve as receptors which, upon binding of a specific antigen, trigger the clonal expansion and differentiation of B lymphocytes into immunoglobulins- secreting plasma cells. Secreted immunoglobulins mediate the effector phase of humoral immunity, which results in
   6077..6188    +  polyA_signal   bGH poly(A) signal: bovine growth hormone polyadenylation signal
   6189..6297    +  rep_origin     f1 ori (fragment): f1 bacteriophage origin of replication; arrow indicates direction of (+) strand synthesis
   6311..6640    +  promoter       SV40 promoter: SV40 enhancer and early promoter
   6688..6735    +  promoter       EM7 promoter: synthetic bacterial promoter&nbsp
   6754..7353    +  CDS            PuroR (fragment): puromycin N-acetyltransferase; pac from Streptomyces; confers resistance to puromycin
   7363..7488    +  CDS            ble (fragment): BLE_KLEPN - Experimental evidence at protein level: Swiss-Prot protein existence level 1. Binding protein with a strong affinity to the bleomycin family of antibiotics. Binds to CL990; an antimitotic-antibiotic compound. From Klebsiella pneumoniae.
   7483..7604    +  polyA_signal   SV40 poly(A) signal: SV40 polyadenylation signal
   7657..8517    -  CDS            AmpR: β-lactamase; bla; confers resistance to ampicillin, carbenicillin, and related antibiotics
   8520..89      -  promoter       AmpR promoter (fragment) (across the origin): bla
>Addgene plasmid #156982 | pD649-HAsp-PTGFRN-Fc(DAPA)-AviTag-6xHis | addgene full sequence | sequence record 481684 | Addgene NGS Result
TTTCAATATTATTGAAGCATTTATCAGGGTTATTGTCTCATGAGCGGATACATATTTGAATGTATTTAGA
AAAATAAACAAATAGGGGTCAGTGTTACAACCAATTAACCAATTCTGAACATTATCGCGAGCCCATTTAT
ACCTGAATATGGCTCATAACACCCCTTGCTCATGACCAAAATCCCTTAACGTGAGTTACGCGCGCGTCGT
TCCACTGAGCGTCAGACCCCGTAGAAAAGATCAAAGGATCTTCTTGAGATCCTTTTTTTCTGCGCGTAAT
CTGCTGCTTGCAAACAAAAAAACCACCGCTACCAGCGGTGGTTTGTTTGCCGGATCAAGAGCTACCAACT
CTTTTTCCGAAGGTAACTGGCTTCAGCAGAGCGCAGATACCAAATACTGTTCTTCTAGTGTAGCCGTAGT
TAGCCCACCACTTCAAGAACTCTGTAGCACCGCCTACATACCTCGCTCTGCTAATCCTGTTACCAGTGGC
TGCTGCCAGTGGCGATAAGTCGTGTCTTACCGGGTTGGACTCAAGACGATAGTTACCGGATAAGGCGCAG
CGGTCGGGCTGAACGGGGGGTTCGTGCACACAGCCCAGCTTGGAGCGAACGACCTACACCGAACTGAGAT
ACCTACAGCGTGAGCTATGAGAAAGCGCCACGCTTCCCGAAGGGAGAAAGGCGGACAGGTATCCGGTAAG
CGGCAGGGTCGGAACAGGAGAGCGCACGAGGGAGCTTCCAGGGGGAAACGCCTGGTATCTTTATAGTCCT
GTCGGGTTTCGCCACCTCTGACTTGAGCGTCGATTTTTGTGATGCTCGTCAGGGGGGCGGAGCCTATGGA
AAAACGCCAGCAACGCGGCCTTTTTACGGTTCCTGGCCTTTTGCTGGCCTTTTGCTCACATGTTCTTTCC
TGCGTTATCCCCTGATTCTGTGGATAACCGTATTACCGCCTTTGAGTGAGCTGATACCGCTCGCCGCAGC
CGAACGACCGAGCGCAGCGAGTCAGTGAGCGAGGAAGCGGAAGGCGAGAGTAGGGAACTGCCAGGCATCA
AACTAAGCAGAAGGCCCCTGACGGATGGCCTTTTTGCGTTTCTACAAACTCTTTCTGTGTTGTAAAACGA
CGGCCAGTCTTAAGCTCGGGCCCCCTGGGCGGTTCTGATAACGAGTAATCGTTAATCCGCAAATAACGTA
AAAACCCGCTTCGGCGGGTTTTTTTATGGGGGGAGTTTAGGGAAAGAGCATTTGTCAGAATATTTAAGGG
CGCCTGTCACTTTGCTTGATATATGAGAATTATTTAACCTTATAAATGAGAAAAAAGCAACGCACTTTAA
ATAAGATACGTTGCTTTTTCGATTGATGAACACCTATAATTAAACTATTCATCTATTATTTATGATTTTT
TGTATATACAATATTTCTAGTTTGTTAAAGAGAATTAAGAAAATAAATCTCGAAAATAATAAAGGGAAAA
TCAGTTTTTGATATCAAAATTATACATGTCAACGATAATACAAAATATAATACAAACTATAAGATGTTAT
CAGTATTTATTATCATTTAGAATAAATTTTGTGTCGCCCTTAATTGTGAGCGGATAACAATTACGAGCTT
CATGCACAGTGGCGTTGACTCAATATTGGCCATTAGCCATATTATTCATTGGTTATATAGCATAAATCAA
TATTGGCTATTGGCCATTGCATACGTTGTATCTATATCATAATATGTACATTTATATTGGCTCATGTCCA
ATATGACCGCCATGTTGGCATTGATTATTGACTAGTTATTAATAGTAATCAATTACGGGGTCATTAGTTC
ATAGCCCATATATGGAGTTCCGCGTTACATAACTTACGGTAAATGGCCCGCCTGGCTGACCGCCCAACGA
CCCCCGCCCATTGACGTCAATAATGACGTATGTTCCCATAGTAACGCCAATAGGGACTTTCCATTGACGT
CAATGGGTGGAGTATTTACGGTAAACTGCCCACTTGGCAGTACATCAAGTGTATCATATGCCAAGTACGC
CCCCTATTGACGTCAATGACGGTAAATGGCCCGCCTGGCATTATGCCCAGTACATGACCTTATGGGACTT
TCCTACTTGGCAGTACATCTACGTATTAGTCATCGCTATTACCATGGTGATGCGGTTTTGGCAGTACATC
AATGGGCGTGGATAGCGGTTTGACTCACGGGGATTTCCAAGTCTCCACCCCATTGACGTCAATGGGAGTT
TGTTTTGGCACCAAAATCAACGGGACTTTCCAAAATGTCGTAACAACTCCGCCCCATTGACGCAAATGGG
CGGTAGGCGTGTACGGTGGGAGGTCTATATAAGCAGAGCTCGTTTAGTGAACCGTCAGATCGCCTGGAGA
CGCCATCCACGCTGTTTTGACCTCCATAGAAGACACCGGGACCGATCCAGCCTCCGCGGCCGGGAACGGT
GCATTGGAACGCGGATTCCCCGTGCCAAGAGTGACGTAAGTACCGCCTATAGAGTCTATAGGCCCACCCC
CTTGGCTTCGTTAGAACGCGGCTACAATTAATACATAACCTTATGTATCATACACATACGATTTAGGTGA
CACTATAGAATAACATCCACTTTGCCTTTCTCTCCACAGGTGTCCACTCCCAGGTCCAACTGCACCTCGG
TTCTATCGAAAACGCGCCTGCTAGCGCCACCATGAAGACCATCATTGCCCTGAGCTACATCTTCTGCCTG
GTGTTCGCTGCGGCCGCCGTTCCTACAGCCACACTTGTTAGAGTCGTGGGAACCGAGCTGGTCATCCCCT
GCAACGTGTCCGATTACGATGGCCCCAGCGAGCAGAACTTCGACTGGTCTTTTAGCAGCCTGGGCAGCAG
CTTTGTGGAACTGGCCTCTACCTGGGAAGTGGGCTTTCCCGCTCAGCTGTACCAAGAGAGACTGCAGAGA
GGCGAGATCCTGCTGAGAAGAACCGCCAACGATGCCGTGGAACTGCACATCAAGAACGTGCAGCCTAGCG
ACCAGGGCCACTACAAGTGTAGCACACCTAGCACCGATGCCACCGTGCAGGGCAATTACGAGGACACCGT
GCAAGTGAAGGTGCTGGCCGATTCTCTGCACGTGGGACCATCTGCTAGACCTCCACCTAGCCTGTCTCTG
AGAGAGGGCGAGCCTTTCGAGCTGAGATGTACAGCCGCTTCTGCCTCTCCTCTGCACACACATCTGGCTC
TGCTGTGGGAAGTGCATAGAGGCCCAGCTAGAAGATCCGTGCTGGCCCTGACACACGAGGGCAGATTTCA
CCCTGGACTGGGCTACGAGCAGAGATACCATAGCGGAGATGTGCGGCTGGATACCGTGGGCTCTGATGCC
TACAGACTGTCTGTGTCAAGAGCCCTGAGCGCCGATCAGGGCAGCTACAGATGTATCGTGTCTGAGTGGA
TCGCCGAGCAAGGCAACTGGCAAGAGATCCAAGAGAAGGCCGTGGAAGTGGCCACAGTGGTCATTCAGCC
ATCTGTGCTGAGAGCCGCCGTGCCTAAAAATGTGTCTGTGGCCGAGGGCAAAGAGCTGGACCTGACCTGC
AACATCACCACCGACAGAGCCGATGATGTCCGGCCTGAAGTGACCTGGTCCTTCTCCAGAATGCCCGATA
GCACACTGCCTGGAAGCAGAGTGCTGGCCAGACTGGATAGAGATAGCCTGGTGCACTCTAGCCCTCACGT
GGCCCTGTCTCATGTGGACGCCAGATCCTATCATCTGCTTGTGCGGGACGTGTCCAAAGAGAACAGCGGC
TACTACTACTGCCACGTGTCACTGTGGGCCCCTGGCCACAATAGATCTTGGCACAAAGTGGCCGAAGCCG
TGTCATCTCCTGCTGGCGTTGGAGTGACATGGCTGGAACCCGATTACCAGGTGTACCTGAATGCCAGCAA
GGTGCCCGGCTTTGCCGATGATCCTACAGAGCTGGCCTGCAGAGTGGTGGATACAAAGTCTGGCGAGGCC
AACGTGCGGTTCACCGTGTCCTGGTACTACAGAATGAACCGGCGGAGCGACAACGTGGTCACATCTGAAC
TGCTGGCCGTGATGGATGGCGACTGGACACTGAAGTACGGCGAGAGATCTAAGCAGAGAGCCCAGGACGG
CGACTTCATCTTCAGCAAAGAGCACACCGACACCTTCAACTTCAGAATCCAGCGGACCACCGAAGAGGAC
CGGGGCAATTATTACTGTGTGGTGTCCGCCTGGACCAAGCAGAGAAACAACAGCTGGGTCAAGAGCAAGG
ACGTGTTCAGCAAGCCCGTGAACATCTTCTGGGCCCTCGAGGATTCTGTGCTGGTGGTTAAGGCCAGACA
GCCCAAGCCTTTCTTTGCCGCCGGAAACACCTTCGAGATGACATGCAAGGTGTCCAGCAAGAACATCAAG
TCCCCACGGTACAGCGTGCTGATCATGGCCGAGAAACCTGTGGGCGACCTGAGCAGCCCCAACGAGACAA
AGTACATCATCTCCCTGGACCAGGACAGCGTGGTCAAGCTGGAAAACTGGACCGACGCTTCCAGAGTGGA
TGGCGTGGTGCTGGAAAAGGTGCAAGAGGACGAGTTCCGGTACAGGATGTACCAGACACAGGTGTCCGAT
GCCGGCCTGTACAGATGCATGGTTACAGCTTGGAGCCCTGTGCGGGGAAGCCTTTGGAGAGAAGCTGCCA
CAAGCCTGAGCAACCCTATCGAGATCGACTTCCAGACAAGCGGCCCCATCTTCAATGCCAGCGTGCACTC
TGATACCCCTAGCGTGATCCGGGGCGATCTGATCAAGCTGTTCTGCATCATCACCGTGGAAGGCGCCGCT
CTGGACCCTGATGATATGGCCTTCGATGTGTCTTGGTTTGCCGTGCACAGCTTCGGCCTGGATAAGGCTC
CTGTTCTGCTGTCCTCTCTGGACAGAAAGGGCATCGTGACCACCTCCAGAAGAGACTGGAAGTCTGACCT
GAGCCTGGAAAGGGTGTCCGTGCTCGAGTTTCTGCTGCAAGTGCACGGCTCCGAGGACCAGGATTTCGGC
AACTACTATTGCAGCGTGACCCCTTGGGTCAAGTCTCCTACAGGCAGCTGGCAGAAAGAGGCCGAGATTC
ACAGCAAGCCTGTGTTTATCACCGTGAAGATGGACGTGCTGAACGCCTTCAAGTACCCTGGCGCGCCGGG
CGGCGACAAGACCCACACCTGCCCCCCCTGCCCAGCTCCAGAACTGCTGGGAGGGCCTTCCGTGTTCCTG
TTCCCCCCCAAGCCCAAGGACACCCTGATGATCAGCAGGACCCCCGAGGTGACCTGCGTGGTGGTGGCCG
TGTCCCACGAGGACCCAGAGGTGAAGTTCAACTGGTACGTGGACGGCGTGGAGGTGCACAACGCCAAGAC
CAAGCCCAGAGAGGAGCAGTACAACAGCACCTACAGGGTGGTGTCCGTGCTGACCGTGCTGCACCAGGAC
TGGCTGAACGGCAAAGAATACAAGTGCAAAGTCTCCAACAAGGCCCTGGCTGCCCCAATCGAAAAGACAA
TCAGCAAGGCCAAGGGCCAGCCACGGGAGCCCCAGGTGTACACCCTGCCCCCCAGCCGGGAGGAGATGAC
CAAGAACCAGGTGTCCCTGACCTGTCTGGTGAAGGGCTTCTACCCCAGCGATATCGCCGTGGAGTGGGAG
AGCAACGGCCAGCCCGAGAACAACTACAAGACCACCCCCCCAGTGCTGGACAGCGACGGCAGCTTCTTCC
TGTACAGCAAGCTGACCGTGGACAAGTCCAGGTGGCAGCAGGGCAACGTGTTCAGCTGCAGCGTGATGCA
CGAGGCCCTGCACAACCACTACACCCAGAAGTCCCTGAGCCTGAGCCCCGGCGGCAGCGGTCTTAATGAT
ATTTTCGAGGCTCAGAAGATTGAGTGGCATGAACACCACCACCATCACCACTAAGGCCGGCCTGTAGTCA
CTGGCACAACGCGTTACCCGGTAAGCCAATCGGGTATACACGGTCGTCATACTGCAGACAGGGTTCTTCT
ACTTTGCAAGATAGTCTTGAGTAGTAAAATAAATAGATAGAGAAAATCAGCCTCGACTGTGCCTTCTAGT
TGCCAGCCATCTGTTGTTTGCCCCTCCCCCGTGCCTTCCTTGACCCTGGAAGGTGCCACTCCCACTGTCC
TTTCCTAATAAAATGAGGAAATTGCATCACAACACTCAACCCTATCTCGGTCTATTCTTTTGATTTATAA
GGGATTTTGCCGATTTCGGCCTATTGGTTAAAAAATGAGCTGATTTAACAAAAATTTAACGCGAATTAAT
TCTGTGGAATGTGTGTCAGTTAGGGTGTGGAAAGTCCCCAGGCTCCCCAGCAGGCAGAAGTATGCAAAGC
ATGCATCTCAATTAGTCAGCAACCAGGTGTGGAAAGTCCCCAGGCTCCCCAGCAGGCAGAAGTATGCAAA
GCATGCATCTCAATTAGTCAGCAACCATAGTCCCGCCCCTAACTCCGCCCATCCCGCCCCTAACTCCGCC
CAGTTCCGCCCATTCTCCGCCCCATGGCTGACTAATTTTTTTTATTTATGCAGAGGCCGAGGCCGCCTCT
GCCTCTGAGCTATTCCAGAAGTAGTGAGGAGGCTTTTTTGGAGGCCTAGGCTTTTGCAAAAAGCTCCCGG
GAGCTTGTATATCCATTTTCGGATCTGATCAGCACGTGTTGACAATTAATCATCGGCATAGTATATCGGC
ATAGTATAATACGACAAGGTGAGGAACTAAACCATGACCGAGTACAAGCCCACGGTGCGCCTCGCCACCC
GCGACGACGTCCCCAGGGCCGTACGCACCCTCGCCGCCGCGTTCGCCGACTACCCCGCCACGCGCCACAC
CGTCGATCCGGACCGCCACATCGAGCGGGTCACCGAGCTGCAAGAACTCTTCCTCACGCGCGTCGGGCTC
GACATCGGCAAGGTGTGGGTCGCGGACGACGGCGCCGCGGTGGCGGTCTGGACCACGCCGGAGAGCGTCG
AAGCGGGGGCGGTGTTCGCCGAGATCGGCCCGCGCATGGCCGAGTTGAGCGGTTCCCGGCTGGCCGCGCA
GCAACAGATGGAAGGCCTCCTGGCGCCGCACCGGCCCAAGGAGCCCGCGTGGTTCCTGGCCACCGTCGGC
GTCTCGCCCGACCACCAGGGCAAGGGTCTGGGCAGCGCCGTCGTGCTCCCCGGAGTGGAGGCGGCCGAGC
GCGCCGGGGTGCCCGCCTTCCTGGAGACATCCGCGCCCCGCAACCTCCCCTTCTACGAGCGGCTCGGCTT
CACCGTCACCGCCGACGTCGAGGTGCCCGAAGGACCGCGCACCTGGTGCATGACCCGCAAGCCCGGTGCC
TGACACGTGCTACGAGATTTCGATTCCACCGCCGCCTTCTATGAAAGGTTGGGCTTCGGAATCGTTTTCC
GGGACGCCGGCTGGATGATCCTCCAGCGCGGGGATCTCATGCTGGAGTTCTTCGCCCACCCCAACTTGTT
TATTGCAGCTTATAATGGTTACAAATAAAGCAATAGCATCACAAATTTCACAAATAAAGCATTTTTTTCA
CTGCATTCTAGTTGTGGTTTGTCCAAACTCATCAATGTATCTTATCATGTCTGTATACCGTCGACCTCTA
GCTAGAGCTTGGCGTAATCATGGTCATTACCAATGCTTAATCAGTGAGGCACCTATCTCAGCGATCTGTC
TATTTCGTTCATCCATAGTTGCCTGACTCCCCGTCGTGTAGATAACTACGATACGGGAGGGCTTACCATC
TGGCCCCAGCGCTGCGATGATACCGCGAGAACCACGCTCACCGGCTCCGGATTTATCAGCAATAAACCAG
CCAGCCGGAAGGGCCGAGCGCAGAAGTGGTCCTGCAACTTTATCCGCCTCCATCCAGTCTATTAATTGTT
GCCGGGAAGCTAGAGTAAGTAGTTCGCCAGTTAATAGTTTGCGCAACGTTGTTGCCATCGCTACAGGCAT
CGTGGTGTCACGCTCGTCGTTTGGTATGGCTTCATTCAGCTCCGGTTCCCAACGATCAAGGCGAGTTACA
TGATCCCCCATGTTGTGCAAAAAAGCGGTTAGCTCCTTCGGTCCTCCGATCGTTGTCAGAAGTAAGTTGG
CCGCAGTGTTATCACTCATGGTTATGGCAGCACTGCATAATTCTCTTACTGTCATGCCATCCGTAAGATG
CTTTTCTGTGACTGGTGAGTACTCAACCAAGTCATTCTGAGAATAGTGTATGCGGCGACCGAGTTGCTCT
TGCCCGGCGTCAATACGGGATAATACCGCGCCACATAGCAGAACTTTAAAAGTGCTCATCATTGGAAAAC
GTTCTTCGGGGCGAAAACTCTCAAGGATCTTACCGCTGTTGAGATCCAGTTCGATGTAACCCACTCGTGC
ACCCAACTGATCTTCAGCATCTTTTACTTTCACCAGCGTTTCTGGGTGAGCAAAAACAGGAAGGCAAAAT
GCCGCAAAAAAGGGAATAAGGGCGACACGGAAATGTTGAATACTCATATTCTTCCTT
