>Addgene plasmid #156982 | pD649-HAsp-PTGFRN-Fc(DAPA)-AviTag-6xHis | depositor partial sequence | sequence record 303074 | insert (extracellular domain)
GTTCCTACAGCCACACTTGTTAGAGTCGTGGGAACCGAGCTGGTCATCCCCTGCAACGTGTCCGATTACG
ATGGCCCCAGCGAGCAGAACTTCGACTGGTCTTTTAGCAGCCTGGGCAGCAGCTTTGTGGAACTGGCCTC
TACCTGGGAAGTGGGCTTTCCCGCTCAGCTGTACCAAGAGAGACTGCAGAGAGGCGAGATCCTGCTGAGA
AGAACCGCCAACGATGCCGTGGAACTGCACATCAAGAACGTGCAGCCTAGCGACCAGGGCCACTACAAGT
GTAGCACACCTAGCACCGATGCCACCGTGCAGGGCAATTACGAGGACACCGTGCAAGTGAAGGTGCTGGC
CGATTCTCTGCACGTGGGACCATCTGCTAGACCTCCACCTAGCCTGTCTCTGAGAGAGGGCGAGCCTTTC
GAGCTGAGATGTACAGCCGCTTCTGCCTCTCCTCTGCACACACATCTGGCTCTGCTGTGGGAAGTGCATA
GAGGCCCAGCTAGAAGATCCGTGCTGGCCCTGACACACGAGGGCAGATTTCACCCTGGACTGGGCTACGA
GCAGAGATACCATAGCGGAGATGTGCGGCTGGATACCGTGGGCTCTGATGCCTACAGACTGTCTGTGTCA
AGAGCCCTGAGCGCCGATCAGGGCAGCTACAGATGTATCGTGTCTGAGTGGATCGCCGAGCAAGGCAACT
GGCAAGAGATCCAAGAGAAGGCCGTGGAAGTGGCCACAGTGGTCATTCAGCCATCTGTGCTGAGAGCCGC
CGTGCCTAAAAATGTGTCTGTGGCCGAGGGCAAAGAGCTGGACCTGACCTGCAACATCACCACCGACAGA
GCCGATGATGTCCGGCCTGAAGTGACCTGGTCCTTCTCCAGAATGCCCGATAGCACACTGCCTGGAAGCA
GAGTGCTGGCCAGACTGGATAGAGATAGCCTGGTGCACTCTAGCCCTCACGTGGCCCTGTCTCATGTGGA
CGCCAGATCCTATCATCTGCTTGTGCGGGACGTGTCCAAAGAGAACAGCGGCTACTACTACTGCCACGTG
TCACTGTGGGCCCCTGGCCACAATAGATCTTGGCACAAAGTGGCCGAAGCCGTGTCATCTCCTGCTGGCG
TTGGAGTGACATGGCTGGAACCCGATTACCAGGTGTACCTGAATGCCAGCAAGGTGCCCGGCTTTGCCGA
TGATCCTACAGAGCTGGCCTGCAGAGTGGTGGATACAAAGTCTGGCGAGGCCAACGTGCGGTTCACCGTG
TCCTGGTACTACAGAATGAACCGGCGGAGCGACAACGTGGTCACATCTGAACTGCTGGCCGTGATGGATG
GCGACTGGACACTGAAGTACGGCGAGAGATCTAAGCAGAGAGCCCAGGACGGCGACTTCATCTTCAGCAA
AGAGCACACCGACACCTTCAACTTCAGAATCCAGCGGACCACCGAAGAGGACCGGGGCAATTATTACTGT
GTGGTGTCCGCCTGGACCAAGCAGAGAAACAACAGCTGGGTCAAGAGCAAGGACGTGTTCAGCAAGCCCG
TGAACATCTTCTGGGCCCTCGAGGATTCTGTGCTGGTGGTTAAGGCCAGACAGCCCAAGCCTTTCTTTGC
CGCCGGAAACACCTTCGAGATGACATGCAAGGTGTCCAGCAAGAACATCAAGTCCCCACGGTACAGCGTG
CTGATCATGGCCGAGAAACCTGTGGGCGACCTGAGCAGCCCCAACGAGACAAAGTACATCATCTCCCTGG
ACCAGGACAGCGTGGTCAAGCTGGAAAACTGGACCGACGCTTCCAGAGTGGATGGCGTGGTGCTGGAAAA
GGTGCAAGAGGACGAGTTCCGGTACAGGATGTACCAGACACAGGTGTCCGATGCCGGCCTGTACAGATGC
ATGGTTACAGCTTGGAGCCCTGTGCGGGGAAGCCTTTGGAGAGAAGCTGCCACAAGCCTGAGCAACCCTA
TCGAGATCGACTTCCAGACAAGCGGCCCCATCTTCAATGCCAGCGTGCACTCTGATACCCCTAGCGTGAT
CCGGGGCGATCTGATCAAGCTGTTCTGCATCATCACCGTGGAAGGCGCCGCTCTGGACCCTGATGATATG
GCCTTCGATGTGTCTTGGTTTGCCGTGCACAGCTTCGGCCTGGATAAGGCTCCTGTTCTGCTGTCCTCTC
TGGACAGAAAGGGCATCGTGACCACCTCCAGAAGAGACTGGAAGTCTGACCTGAGCCTGGAAAGGGTGTC
CGTGCTCGAGTTTCTGCTGCAAGTGCACGGCTCCGAGGACCAGGATTTCGGCAACTACTATTGCAGCGTG
ACCCCTTGGGTCAAGTCTCCTACAGGCAGCTGGCAGAAAGAGGCCGAGATTCACAGCAAGCCTGTGTTTA
TCACCGTGAAGATGGACGTGCTGAACGCCTTCAAGTACCCT
